>Addgene plasmid #223026 | rag2:CDK4_CE_pISceI | addgene full sequence | sequence record 444194 | Addgene NGS Result
CCCCAGTATAAACCAGCAGGTCAACCTGTGGTCTGTGTGGGTCCTAATGCCCCAGTATAAACCAGCAGGT
CAACCTGTGGTCTGTGTGGGTCCTAATGCCCCAGTATAAACCAGCAGGTCWACCTGTGGTCTGTGTGGGT
CCTAATGCCCCAGTATAAACCAACAGGTCAACCTGTGGTCTGTGTGGGTCCTAATGCCCCAGTATAAACC
AGCAGRTCAACCTGTGGTCTGTGTGGGTCCTAATGCCCCAGTATAAACCAGCAGGTCAACCTGTGGTCTG
TGTGGGTCCTAATGCCCCRGTATAAACCAGCAGGTCAACCTGTGGTCTGTGTGGGTCCTAATGCCCCAGT
ATAAACCAGCAGGTCAACCTGTGGTCTGTGTGGGTCCTAATGCCCCAGTATAAACCAGCAGGTCTACCTG
TGGTCTGTGTGGGTCCTAATGCACCAGTATAAACCAGCAGGTCAACCTGTGGTCTGTGTGGGTTCTAATG
CCCCAGTATAAACCAGCAGGTCAACCTGTGGTCTGTGTGGGTCCAAATGCCCCAGTACAAACCAGCAGGT
CAACCTGTGGTCTGTGTGGGTCCTAATGCCCCAGTATAAACCAGCAGGTCAACCTGTGGTCTGTGTGGGT
CCTAATGCCCCGGTACAAACCAGCATGTCAACCTGTGGTCTGTGTGGGTCCTAATGCCCCGGTATAAACC
AGCAGRTCAACCTGTGGTCTGTGTGGGTCCTAATGCCCCAGTATAAACCAGCAGGTCAACCTGTGGTCTG
TGTGGGTCCTAATGCCCCAGTATAAACCAGCAKGTCAACCTGTGGTCTGTGTGGGTCCTAATGCCCCAGT
ATAAACCAGCAGGTCAACCTGTGGTCTGTGTGGGTCCTAATGCCCCAGTATAAACCAGCAGGTCAACCTG
TGGTCTGTGTGGGTCCTAATGCCCCRGTATAAACCAGCAKGTCAACCTGTGGTCTGTGTGGGTCCTAATG
CCCCNGGTATAAACCAGCAGATCAACCTGTGGTCTGTGTGGGTCCTAATGCCCCAGTATAAACCAGCAGA
TCAACCTGTGGTCTGTGTGGGTCCTAAANGTCCCAGGATAAACCAGCATGTCAACCTGTGGTCTGTGTGG
GTCCTAATGCCCCGGTATAAACCAGCAGATCAACCTGTGGTCTGTGTGGGTCCTAATGCCCCAGGATAAA
CCAGCAGGTCAACCTGTGGTCTGTGTGGGTCCTAATGCCCCAGTATAAACCAGCAGGTCAACCTGTGGTC
TGTGTGGGTCCTAATGCCCCAGTATATTGATGGAGACTCTATACTGCTCGGTGAGCTCCATCTTTCGGAT
AAGATGTTAAAACAAGGTCCCGACTCTCTGTGGTGGTAAAAAATTCCCAGGATGTCCTTCCTACCCTGGC
ATCCTGGACAAATTTGCTCACTGTCCTCTGTCCATCATGGCCTCCTAACCATCCCCATATCATAATTGGC
TTTATCACTCTAGCTGGGGCCGAAATCGCATACTTCCATTTTATGAGGTACGCTAAAATCAGTATGCGAG
CCAAGTAATATGTCCGAATACTTCCGGCGAGATTCTAGAGTGTGCATTCGATGCACGCTACGCTATTCCA
TGATGCCCCGTGAGAGAATTCTTGAATCGGAGAGAAGCAACGCAACTCATGCGGGTAGGTTACGTGACGA
TGACATATTGGCGGATGTAGTACGTCCAAGTTCCATTCATACTGCTCACATTCATATTTTATAGAATGTT
CTTTTCCCACAGCCAAGTAGTAAGTTTAAATTCAAATACAGTACCTACTAAGTAGTAGTAGACGGTTTCG
GACGCAGCCCCTGTCTCCTCTCCACCAATATACTGGTGTGTAGTGTGCGGTCTGGTGCAATATGGCTGCC
ATCGCGTCATCCAGGTGGATGCTGCACACTGGTGGTTGATGAGGAGATTTTGCCCAAAAAAGTGTTTTGA
GTTTCCAGAAAAGCGCGATATAAATGTAAGGAATTATCATTAGCTTATTATAATGGAACTTTCTGGATAA
CTTGTGCCAGAGCTAGGGGCCATTAAAACTTTGCCCTGGGGTACCTCAGGGAGCTGCAAGGAAGTGCTAT
AGGGCTAATGAAATGTTTGGGGGAAAAAAAAAAATTTTATAAGTAAAAATAAAACTAAAATAATTAATAA
TTTCATTGTTGAAAATTATAGTAAAATTGATAAACAAGATAAGCAGCATTAGTATAAAAAACTAAAAACA
AACGTAATTTAAAATAATTAAATTGTTTTAAATAAATTATACAAAATAATGTTTACAACGACACGGTGGT
GCAGTAGGTAGTGCTGTCGCCAGCAAAGCAAGAAGGTCGCTGGTTCGAGCCTCAGCTGGATCACTTGATG
TTTCTGTGTGGAGCATTCGCGTGCGTTTAACCCCAGATTAATAAAGAGACTAAGCCGAAAAGAAAATAAA
TGTATGAAAATGTTTACGTAAAATGTAAATAAATGCATGATTAATAAAATATATGAATTTTAAAGATTGA
GGTAGAATTGTTTTATTATTCACACATTTGGTTATTTTTAATCAGTGACAACTTGTGATGCTCTTTATAT
TGTTTATTACGCTACTTTGAATATTCAGTCTCAAATTGCATGTAAATACGACTTCAAAGCAGAATTAGTT
TAATTTAATTGCCTGTAAACAGTGTTGTACTTTGATGGTGATTGTCTGATAATAATATGATTTCACTATT
TAAAATTTGAAAAAAAAAAATCTGAAAAATACTCACCGGCCACTTTATTAGGTACACCTGTCTAACTGCT
TGTTAACGTAAATTTCTAATCAGCCAATCACCAGGCAGCAACTCAGTGCATTTAGGCATGTAGACATGGT
CAAGACGATCTGCTGCAGTTCAAAGCGAGCATCAGAATGGAGAAGCAAGGTGATTTAAGTGACTTTAAAC
GTGACGTGTTTGTTGGTGCCAGACGGGCTGGTCTGAGTATTTCAGAAACTGCTGATTTACTGGGGTTTTC
ACACACAAACATCTCTGGGGTTTACAGAGAATGGTCCAAAAAAAGATAATATCCAGTGAGCGGCAGTTCT
GTGGGGGCAAATGTCTTGTTGATGCCAGAGGTCAGAGGAGAATGGCCTGACTGGTTCCAGCTGATAGAAA
GGCAACAGTAATTCAAATAACCACTCGTTAGAACTGAGGCATGCAGAAGAGCACCTTTGAACACAACATG
TCGAACCTTGAGGCGGGTGGGCTACAGCAGCTCAAGACCACATCGGGTGCCACTCCTGTCAGCTAAGAAC
AGGAAACTGAGGCTACAATTCGCACAGGCTCAACATAAGTAGACAATAGAAGATTGAACATTATGTTGCC
TGGTCAGATGGATACATTCTACCTTGTATCAACAGTTCAGGCTGGTGATGGTGGTGTAATGGTGTGGGGG
ATATATTCTTGGCACACTTTGGGCCCATTAGTACCAATTAACCATCGTGTCAACGCCACAGCCTAACTGA
GTATTGTTGCTGACCATGTTCATTTCTTTTTGACCACAGTGTACCCATCTTCTGATGGCTACTTCCTGCA
GGATAATGCACCATGTCATAAAGCGTGAATGATCTCAGACTGGTTTCTTGAACATGACAATGAGTTCACT
GTGCTCGAATGACCTCCACAGTCACCAGATCTCAATCCAATAGAGCGCCTTTGGGGTGTGGTAGAATGGA
AGATTCGCATCCTGGATGTGCAGCCGACAAATCTGCATGATGCTAGCATGTCAATATGGACCAAAATCTC
TGAGGAATTTTCCAGTACCTGGTTGAAATGCAAAAGGAAGGGAATCTATGCTAAGGCAAAAAGAGGTCCA
ACCCAGTACTAGTGGGGTGTACATAATAAAGTGGCCGGTGAGTGTATATTGTTAAGGATATCTAGATAAT
CCAAATAATTTACAGCACTATTTAAAAAAAAAACTTTATGTCACCAAGTCTGCATTTATTTGATCACAAT
TACAGTCGAAAAAGCAATATCGGGATACATTGTTTCCATTTAAAATAACTATATTATATTTTAAATATTT
TTGACAATGTTATTTCTTTAATGCCAAAGCTAAATTGTATTCAATCTGAATTTTAGTGTCACATGATCCT
TCAGAAAATATTAACACATTGCTAAAAATGTATATTATTATCAATTTGGATTTTTTTTTTTTTTTTGTAT
ATTAACCTATGCTATTGGTTACTATACAAAAGTATTACTGTGAATATATGCATATACAGAACCGTATCAA
GCGCGGGGGGTGGTTGGGTTATGTCCCCATTTGGAAAGACCTGGAAACATTCATAATGACTAAAATTGCA
CGGAAAAATATAATATCTATGAGTATTGCTGATCAGCAGCACAAAACCAGAACTCCATATTAATAAACAG
CCAATGATGCAGTGAGTTTGTGCATGTTTTCATTCAAACTCGTGTGATTGTGCTCAAACACCTGTTGTGA
GCAGCAGTTGCAAACAGTAAACCTCAAGAGGAGCCAGTCAACCTTCACAAACACTCAACCTCTGGCTCAC
TCACTAAACAATTCGCGTTAATATCTAAAATAAAAATTTCCAGCACCAAACAGCTCTCAGATTTCGGAGT
ACACTGACCAAGAGGTAAGAAGTAACGTTACATTACTAGGACGACTATTGTAAGACTAGATATGTAATAT
TTGGAAGCGTACGTGTTTTAAGTGACATATAGAGTAGAGGAACTGATGGAAATACGATTTGCATAATGTA
AAATGATATATATTAAAATATAGGCTACAGTAGGTAACGTGGTTTACATATAACGTTACTGTGTTAATGT
AGTGCTCAGTTACTCGTGTTGACAGTTATTATTAGTGCTTGCTAATTTGTTTGTTAATGCTTCTCTTGCG
TATTTGATTACCTTCAGGCGAATCTAAAACATATCAGATGTAGAAACGGCAGAAAAATGTTGAAGAAAAT
ACGAGAATAGTAGCTTTTGGAGCACATAGAAAAGTACATCAGATAAAGCCTACCGTTTAAACGCAGACGC
CGCTCTCGCACTGAATGCTGGGTACTGTAGTCCTTATATTGTATGCTTAATGTGCGTCTCAACGGGAAAC
TAGAGTTAGGAAAACTACAATTTCCTGTGGAAAATGTTTCTGTTTTCGGGGAAACAGCGAAAGAAAGATA
TGGTTCCGCGTTTTTTTCTTACTTTGAATAATAAAATAAGACCTAACTACACACTTCGCTTACTCTTATG
CTAATTTGAAGCACTAGCATTCTTTGATACAATGATAATCATTTAAACATCACAGTTATACTACAAATAC
TATGGTTAAACTATGTCTAGTGTAGTGTAACACTATGGTTGCCATTGTTATCTTTAAGTTTAAGTATTAT
CTGTGGTAAAGCCATGGTTGGTTTTTATAAGAGGTAATAAAATTAACATTGTACAATTAAATGACTATAA
ATTAATGTTTTTTTTTATTTTTTTTACACAGCTACCTTCAAAAAGGGATCCCCGCCACCATGGCTACCTC
TCGATATGAGCCAGTGGCTGAAATTGGTGTCGGTGCCTATGGGACAGTGTACAAGGCCCGTGATCCCCAC
AGTGGCCACTTTGTGGCCCTCAAGAGTGTGAGAGTCCCCAATGGAGGAGGAGGTGGAGGAGGCCTTCCCA
TCAGCACAGTTCGTGAGGTGGCTTTACTGAGGCGACTGGAGGCTTTTGAGCATCCCAATGTTGTCCGGCT
GATGGACGTCTGTGCCACATCCCGAACTGACCGGGAGATCAAGGTAACCCTGGTGTTTGAGCATGTAGAC
CAGGACCTAAGGACATATCTGGACAAGGCACCCCCACCAGGCTTGCCAGCCGAAACGATCAAGGATCTGA
TGCGCCAGTTTCTAAGAGGCCTAGATTTCCTTCATGCCAATTGCATCGTTCACCGAGATCTGAAGCCAGA
GAACATTCTGGTGACAAGTGGTGGAACAGTCAAGCTGGCTGACTTTGGCCTGGCCAGAATCTACAGCTAC
CAGATGGCACTTACACCCGTGGTTGTTACACTCTGGTACCGAGCTCCCGAAGTTCTTCTGCAGTCCACAT
ATGCAACACCTGTGGACATGTGGAGTGTTGGCTGTATCTTTGCAGAGATGTTTCGTCGAAAGCCTCTCTT
CTGTGGAAACTCTGAAGCCGACCAGTTGGGCAAAATCTTTGACCTGATTGGGCTGCCTCCAGAGGATGAC
TGGCCTCGAGATGTATCCCTGCCCCGTGGAGCCTTTCCCCCCAGAGGGCCCCGCCCAGTGCAGTCGGTGG
TACCTGAGATGGAGGAGTCGGGAGCACAGCTGCTGCTGGAAATGCTGACTTTTAACCCACACAAGCGAAT
CTCTGCCTTTCGAGCTCTGCAGCACTCTTATCTACATAAGGATGAAGGTAATCCGGAGTGAATCGATGAT
GATCCAGACATGATAAGATACATTGATGAGTTTGGACAAACCACAACTAGAATGCAGTGAAAAAAATGCT
TTATTTGTGAAATTTGTGATGCTATTGCTTTATTTGTAACCATTATAAGCTGCAATAAACAAGTTAACAA
CAACAATTCGATGATGATCCAGACATGATAAGATACATTGATGAGTTTGGACAAACCACAACTAGAATGC
AGTGAAAAAAATGCTTTATTTGTGAAATTTGTGATGCTATTGCTTTATTTGTAACCATTATAAGCTGCAA
TAAACAAGTTAACAACAACAATTGCATTCATTTTATGTTTCAGGTTCAGGGGGAGGTGTGGGAGGTTTTT
TAAAGCAAGTAAAACCTCTACAAATGTGGTATGGCTGATTATGATCCTCTAGATCAGATCTCTTGTTTAT
TGCAGCTTATAATGGTTACAAATAAAGCAATAGCATCACAAATTTCACAAATAAAGCATTTTTTTCACTG
CATTCTAGTTGTGGTTTGTCCAAACTCATCAATGTATCTTATCATGTCTGGATCTACGTAATACGACTCA
CTATAGTTCTAGAGGCTCGAGAGGGGCCGCTTTACTTGTACAGCTCGTCCATGCCGAGAGTGATCCCGGC
GGCGGTCACGAACTCCAGCAGGACCATGTGATCGCGCTTCTCGTTGGGGTCTTTGCTCAGGGCGGACTGG
GTGCTCAGGTAGTGGTTGTCGGGCAGCAGCACGGGGCCGTCGCCGATGGGGGTGTTCTGCTGGTAGTGGT
CGGCGAGCTGCACGCTGCCGTCCTCGATGTTGTGGCGGATCTTGAAGTTCACCTTGATGCCGTTCTTCTG
CTTGTCGGCCATGATATAGACGTTGTGGCTGTTGTAGTTGTACTCCAGCTTGTGCCCCAGGATGTTGCCG
TCCTCCTTGAAGTCGATGCCCTTCAGCTCGATGCGGTTCACCAGGGTGTCGCCCTCGAACTTCACCTCGG
CGCGGGTCTTGTAGTTGCCGTCGTCCTTGAAGAAGATGGTGCGCTCCTGGACGTAGCCTTCGGGCATGGC
GGACTTGAAGAAGTCGTGCTGCTTCATGTGGTCGGGGTAGCGGCTGAAGCACTGCACGCCGTAGGTCAGG
GTGGTCACGAGGGTGGGCCAGGGCACGGGCAGCTTGCCGGTGGTGCAGATGAACTTCAGGGTCAGCTTGC
CGTAGGTGGCATCGCCCTCGCCCTCGCCGGACACGCTGAACTTGTGGCCGTTTACGTCGCCGTCCAGCTC
GACCAGGATGGGCACCACCCCGGTGAACAGCTCTTCGCCCTTGCTCACCATGGTCACTGTCTGCTTTGCT
GTTGGTCTGGGCTCCTGGGTCACTGGCTTACTAATGGAGTCTTTATGTATGAGGACTCTTATCAATTGTT
CTTCTATAAAGGTCTGCAGTGTTTCTGTTCGTCCCCTACATGGACACCCAGAGCCTCCTAAATACAGGAG
CCCTGATAACTGCACAAGTGCTCAGATTCCAGCAGGGTGGAAATGAGATAAAGTGTGCAGATGGGGAGGG
GGACGTGAATGAGAGATTTGAGGGATGAAAAGGATGGATGAACGCATTGAAAATAGCCCCTTTCACAAAA
TAATACCAGTAAATTGTCATATAATTAATGACCAGACCTTTACCTGTAAATGATGTGATGTTCATATACA
GAAGAATGCCAACAATTTACAGATGATTTTACAAATTCTTAATTTTCCTTTTCTAAATGGATTTGTTCAC
ACATTATCTCTTCAAAGCAATTGAATTTTCTGGAAAAGATTGGCTGTGTGTGTAAAAGGTGCTACTGAGG
AATTTAATGTGACATGGAATGAAGCAAACAGCAGCCTAAGACAGGATGGCAGGAAAAATGTCACATGTTT
AAAATAAGAGTGAAACCAACGACCTGGACTTATAGAGACTGTGTGTCCTTAGGCAAAGCTCTTGTACAAA
CAGTGCTTGTGACTGTGAAATTCGGGGTTTGCCTGGATTGTGTTAAATGTGTGCTTGGATGTATCATAAA
AAAGAATCGGTTCTCTGTATTTGACATTTTCTGTAATTTATCTAAAGTTACAACTGGCTATGCCTGATTT
TTATCACTATTGAATCAATCATTTTAAAGAATGTTAAGTCTGCTGATTTGGAGAGCTCATTTACATTTAT
TTTGAATGTCTCTTATTTAACACAACTGATTTAAGCTTTAGATCTGCGAAGATACGGCCACGGGTGCTCT
TGATCCTGTGGCTGATTTTGGACTGTGCTGCTCGCAGCTGCTGATGAATCACATACTTCCTCCATTTTCT
TCCACTGATTGACTGTTATAATTTCCCTAATTTCCAGGTCAAGGTGCTGTGCATTGTGGTAATAGATGTG
ACATGATTGCATTCATTTTATGTTTCAGGTTCAGGGGGAGGTGTGGGAGGTTTTTTAAAGCAAGTAAAAC
CTCTACAAATGTGGTATGGCTGATTATGATCCTCTAGATCAGATCCACTAGTTCTAGAGCGGCCATTACC
CTGTTATCCCTAGGCCGCCACCGCGGTGGAGCTCCAATTCGCCCTATAGTGAGTCGTATTACGCGCGCTC
ACTGGCCGTCGTTTTACAACGTCGTGACTGGGAAAACCCTGGCGTTACCCAACTTAATCGCCTTGCAGCA
CATCCCCCTTTCGCCAGCTGGCGTAATAGCGAAGAGGCCCGCACCGATCGCCCTTCCCAACAGTTGCGCA
GCCTGAATGGCGAATGGAAATTGTAAGCGTTAATATTTTGTTAAAATTCGCGTTAAATTTTTGTTAAATC
AGCTCATTTTTTAACCAATAGGCCGAAATCGGCAAAATCCCTTATAAATCAAAAGAATAGACCGAGATAG
GGT
[37 nt withheld, positions 9314-9350]
AAAGAACGTGGACTCCAACGTCAAAGG
[49 nt withheld, positions 9378-9426]
T
[91 nt withheld, positions 9428-9518]
G
[124 nt withheld, positions 9520-9643]
CAGGTGGCACTTTTCGGGGAAATGTGCGCGGAACCCCTATTTGTTTATTTTTCTAAATACATTCAAATAT
GTATCCGCTCATGAGACAATAACCCTGATAAATGCTTCAATAATATTGAAAAAGGAAGAGTATGAGTATT
CAACATTTCCGTGTCGCCCTTATTCCCTTTTTTGCGGCATTTTGCCTTCCTGTTTTTGCTCACCCAGAAA
CGCTGGTGAAAGTAAAAGATGCTGAAGATCAGTTGGGTGCACGAGTGGGTTACATCGAACTGGATCTCAA
CAGCGGTAAGATCCTTGAGAGTTTTCGCCCCGAAGAACGTTTTCCAATGATGAGCACTTTTAAAGTTCTG
CTATGTGGCGCGGTATTATCCCGTATTGACGCCGGGCAAGAGCAACTCGGTCGCCGCATACACTATTCTC
AGAATGACTTGGTTGAGTACTCACCAGTCACAGAAAAGCATCTTACGGATGGCATGACAGTAAGAGAATT
ATGCAGTGCTGCCATAACCATGAGTGATAACACTGCGGCCAACTTACTTCTGACAACGATCGGAGGACCG
AAGGAGCTAACCGCTTTTTTGCACAACATGGGGGATCATGTAACTCGCCTTGATCGTTGGGAACCGGAGC
TGAATGAAGCCATACCAAACGACGAGCGTGACACCACGATGCCTGTAGCAATGGCAACAACGTTGCGCAA
ACTATTAACTGGCGAACTACTTACTCTAGCTTCCCGGCAACAATTAATAGACTGGATGGAGGCGGATAAA
GTTGCAGGACCACTTCTGCGCTCGGCCCTTCCGGCTGGCTGGTTTATTGCTGATAAATCTGGAGCCGGTG
AGCGTGGGTCTCGCGGTATCATTGCAGCACTGGGGCCAGATGGTAAGCCCTCCCGTATCGTAGTTATCTA
CACGACGGGGAGTCAGGCAACTATGGATGAACGAAATAGACAGATCGCTGAGATAGGTGCCTCACTGATT
AAGCATTGGTAACTGTCAGACCAAGTTTACTCATATATACTTTAGATTGATTTAAAACTTCATTTTTAAT
TTAAAAGGATCTAGGTGAAGATCCTTTTTGATAATCTCATGACCAAAATCCCTTAACGTGAGTTTTCGTT
CCACTGAGCGTCAGACCCCGTAGAAAAGATCAAAGGATCTTCTTGAGATCCTTTTTTTCTGCGCGTAATC
TGCTGCTTGCAAACAAAAAAACCACCGCTACCAGCGGTGGTTTGTTTGCCGGATCAAGAGCTACCAACTC
TTTTTCCGAAGGTAACTGGCTTCAGCAGAGCGCAGATACCAAATACTGTTCTTCTAGTGTAGCCGTAGTT
AGGCCACCACTTCAAGAACTCTGTAGCACCGCCTACATACCTCGCTCTGCTAATCCTGTTACCAGTGGCT
GCTGCCAGTGGCGATAAGTCGTGTCTTACCGGGTTGGACTCAAGACGATAGTTACCGGATAAGGCGCAGC
GGTCGGGCTGAACGGGGGGTTCGTGCACACAGCCCAGCTTGGAGCGAACGACCTACACCGAACTGAGATA
CCTACAGCGTGAGCTATGAGAAAGCGCCACGCTTCCCGAAGGGAGAAAGGCGGACAGGTATCCGGTAAGC
GGCAGGGTCGGAACAGGAGAGCGCACGAGGGAGCTTCCAGGGGGAAACGCCTGGTATCTTTATAGTCCTG
TCGGGTTTCGCCACCTCTGACTTGAGCGTCGATTTTTGTGATGCTCGTCAGGGGGGCGGAGCCTATGGAA
AAACGCCAGCAACGCGGCCTTTTTACGGTTCCTGGCCTTTTGCTGGCCTTTTGCTCACATGTTCTTTCCT
GCGTTATCCCCTGATTCTGTGGATAACCGTATTACCGCCTTTGAGTGAGCTGATACCGCTCGCCGCAGCC
GAACGACCGAGCGCAGCGAGTCAGTGAGCGAGGAAGCGGAAGAGCGCCCAATACGCAAACCGCCTCTCCC
CGCGCGTTGGCCGATTCATTAATGCAGCTGGCACGACAGGTTTCCCGACTGGAAAGCGGGCAGTGAGCGC
AACGCAATTAATGTGAGTTAGCTCACTCATTAGGCACCCCAGGCTTTACACTTTATGCTTCCGGCTCGTA
TGTTGTGTGGAATTGTGAGCGGATAACAATTTCACACAGGAAACAGCTATGACCATGATTACGCCAAGCG
CGCAATTAACCCTCACTAAAGGGAACAAAAGCTGGGTACCGGGCCCCCCCTCGAATTACCCTGTTATCCC
TATCGAGCAAAATCAATCCTAATGTAAAATAGTATACGTTCATCATTATAATGCAAACACTGTAGAACTG
TTGTGTTGTGCCTTGCATTTCATTCTCAGTTTCTTATCGTCTGTCTCTTTTTACGACAGAGCTAGAAAAA
ACTAGCCTTCATTTGCCATCGCCGTATGCAAATCCACTCCAGAACTCAACAGGTTTGTTCTGCGGCGGGT
GTAAGTGTGAACACCGGCATGTAAGTGCGCTTGAGCAGGAGAATAAAGCGCTCAGAGACACCGGAGGAAT
CCTTTATTTTGCGTTGCGCCTCAGGGGATTCGCTGAGCCTTCTCTTCATGGCCCTGCTCTTCAGACACAG
GTGCTCCGCTGTTTGTGTTTTTCACTGTTCTTCAGGCACTCGTGGTTACGGGTTTTTGTTTTGCACTCTT
GCACACACATCTCTCGGCCTCCAAAACAAACACACAACTGCACGAGGGCTCGAAGCCCCCACCGAAAAAC
AAAAACATTATGCTAATGAGGAAGGCACAGCTGTTCCCTTCTTCACTCTCTCTCTCGTTCTTTCAACAAC
AGTCGCCTAATTTCTCTCGTTCCTTTAAAGAGCCGCCAAGCAGAAACAGTTAATGCAAATATAAGCCTGC
GGGAAATAAGGAGAATTTTTACAAAATCCGAGCTTCCCCTCCTGCCAAAATGTGATGTGTGACTCACGCA
TTCGATATTTGGTGTAATGAGAGTGAATCATTCTGCTCCACACCGAACCCGATGCCACAGACCACTCAGA
TGCACACCGAGGAGACTATTTTAACAGCACATTACATCCAGACTGTCACAGATGCATTACCAAGAGTGTG
ATTTCAGTGTCGAATGCAGGTCTTAAAGGAAAATCTGTTGCGATTGCATGTGCGCTAACTAGACACGACC
AACGAATGGGAACAATCTGTGAAATATTATACAATCACAGGCAATTAAAAGATGTTTAAAGTTCAATTTA
GTTTTAATTAATATGTTATATAAAACTAATCTGTTTTAAATGTATATTTATGATTTTAGCTTTAGCTAGC
CTCTTGACCAGCAGCTGAAGTGTCCGGCAAGTACCTAAAAGGGAGACCACATGGGAAAGCTAGGTTGCTC
CCGGAAGAGGTGTTAGTAAACCAGCAGGTCTACCTGTGGTCTGTGTGGGTCCTAATGCCCCAGTATAAAC
CAGCAGGTCAACCTGTGGTCTGTGTGGGTCCTAATGCCCCAGTATAAACCAGCAGGTCTACCTGTGGTCT
GTGTGGGTCCTAATGCCCCAGTATAAACCAGCAGGTCAACCTGTNAGTCTGTGTGGGTCCTAATGCCCCA
GTATAAACCAGCAGGTCTACCTGTGGTCTGTGTGGGTCCTAATGCCCCAGTATAAACCAGCAGGTCAACC
TGTAGTCTGTGTGGGTCCTAATGCCCCAGTATAAACCAGCAGGTCTACCTGTGGTCTGTGTGGGTCCTAA
TGCCCCAGTATAAACCAACAGGTCAACCTGTGATCTGTGTGGGTCCTAATGCCCCAGTATAAACCAGCAG
GTCAACCTGTGGTCTGTGTGGGTCCTAATGCCCCAGTATAAACCAGCAGGTCAACCTGTGGTCTGTGTGG
GTCCTAATGCCCCAGTATAAACCAGCAGGTCAACGTGTGGTCTGTGTGGGTCCTAATGCCCTGGTATAAA
CCAGCAGGTCAACTTGTGGTCTGTGTGGGTCCTAATGCCCCGGTATAAACCAGCATGTCAACCTGTGGTC
TGTGTGGGTCCTAATGCCCCGGTATAAACCAGCAGRTCAACCTGTGGTCTGTGTGGGTCCTAATGCCCCA
GTATAAACCAGCAGGTCAACCTGTGGTCTGTGTGGGTCCTAATGCCCCGGTAYAAACCAGCATGTCAACC
TGTGGTCTGTGTGGGTCCTAATGCCCCAGTATAAACCAGCAGGTCAACCTGTGGTCTGTGTGGGTCCTAA
TGCCCCAGTATAAACCAGCAGGTCTACCTGTGGTCTGTGTGGGTCCTAATGCCCCAGTATAAACCAGCAG
GTCAACCTGTGGTCTGTGTGGGTCCTAATGCCCCAGTATAAACCAGCAGGTCTACCTGTGGTCTGTGTGG
GTCCTAATGCCCCAGTATAAACCAGCAGGTCAACCTGTGGTCTGTGTGGGTCCTAATGCCCCAGTATAAA
CCAGCAGGTCAACCTGTGGTCTGTGTGGGTCCTAATGCCCCAGTATAAACCAGCAGGTCAACCTGTGGTC
TGTGTGGGTCCTAATGCCCCAGTATAAACCAGCAGGTCAACCTGTGGTCTGTGTGGGTCCTAATGCCCCA
GTATAAACCAGCAGGTCAACCTGTGGTCTGTGTGGGTCCTAATGCCCCAGTATATTGATGGAGACTCTAT
ACTGCTCGGTGAGCTCCATCTTTCGGATAAGATGTTAAAACAAGGTCCCGACTCTCTGTGGTGGTAAAAA
ATTCCCAGGATGTCCTTCCTACCCTGGCATCCTGGACAAATTTGCTCACTGTCCTCTGTCCATCATGGCC
TCCTAACCATCCCCATATCATAATTGGCTTTATCACTCTAGCTGGGGCCGAAATCGCATACTTCCATTTT
ATGAGGTACGCTAAAATCAGTATGCGAGCCAAGTAATATGTCCGAATACTTCCGGCGAGATTCTAGAGTG
TGCATTCGATGCACGCTACGCTATTCCATGATGCCCCGTGAGAGAATTCTTGAATCGGAGAGAAGCAACG
CAACTCATGCGGGTAGGTTACGTGACGATGACATATTGGCGGATGTAGTACGTCCAAGTTCCATTCATAC
TGCTCACATT
Features (pLannotate 1.2.2; 22 found; start..end, strand, type, name):
   5520..6428    +  CDS            CDK4: CDK4_HUMAN - Experimental evidence at protein level: Swiss-Prot protein existence level 1. Ser/Thr-kinase component of cyclin D-CDK4 (DC) complexes that phosphorylate and inhibit members of the retinoblastoma (RB) protein family including RB1 and regulate the cell-cycle during G(1)/S transition. Phosphorylation of RB1 allows dissociation of the transcription factor E2F from the RB/E2F complexes and the subsequent transcription of E2F target genes which are responsible for the progression through the G(1) phase. Hypophosphorylates RB1 in early G(1) phase. Cyclin D-CDK4 complexes are major integ
   6441..6575    -  polyA_signal   SV40 poly(A) signal: SV40 polyadenylation signal
   6596..6730    -  polyA_signal   SV40 poly(A) signal: SV40 polyadenylation signal
   6753..6836    -  CDS            large T antigen (fragment): large T antigen from SV40 (simian virus 40)
   6852..6984    +  polyA_signal   SV40 poly(A) signal: SV40 polyadenylation signal
   6989..7006    +  promoter       T7 promoter (fragment): promoter for bacteriophage T7 RNA polymerase
   7035..7751    -  CDS            EGFP: EGFP is a basic (constitutively fluorescent) green fluorescent protein published in 1996, derived from Aequorea victoria. It is reported to be a rapidly-maturing weak dimer with moderate acid sensitivity.
   8838..8921    -  CDS            large T antigen (fragment): large T antigen from SV40 (simian virus 40)
   8932..8954    -  misc_feature   MCS (fragment): pBluescript multiple cloning site
   8973..8994    -  misc_feature   MCS (fragment): pBluescript multiple cloning site
   9003..9021    -  promoter       T7 promoter: promoter for bacteriophage T7 RNA polymerase
   9029..9184    +  CDS            lacZα (fragment): LacZα fragment of β-galactosidase; lacZ fragment
   9215..9643    -  rep_origin     f1 ori (sequence partly withheld): f1 bacteriophage origin of replication; arrow indicates direction of (+) strand synthesis
   9670..9774    +  promoter       AmpR promoter: bla
   9775..10635   +  CDS            AmpR: β-lactamase; bla; confers resistance to ampicillin, carbenicillin, and related antibiotics
  10806..11394   +  rep_origin     ori: high-copy-number ColE1/pMB1/pBR322/pUC origin of replication
  11577..11669   +  CDS            lacI (fragment): lac repressor; lacI; The lac repressor binds to the lac operator to inhibit transcription in E. coli. This inhibition can be relieved by adding lactose or isopropyl-β-D-thiogalactopyranoside (IPTG).
  11682..11703   +  protein_bind   CAP binding site: CAP binding activates transcription in the presence of cAMP. E. coli catabolite activator protein
  11718..11748   +  promoter       lac promoter: promoter for the E. coli lac operon
  11752..11774   +  protein_bind   lac operator (fragment): The lac repressor binds to the lac operator to inhibit transcription in E. coli. This inhibition can be relieved by adding lactose or isopropyl-β-D-thiogalactopyranoside (IPTG). lac repressor encoded by lacI
  11817..11835   +  promoter       T3 promoter: promoter for bacteriophage T3 RNA polymerase
  11848..11867   -  misc_feature   MCS (fragment): pBluescript multiple cloning site
