[The description below was written by a language model from this plasmid's Addgene catalogue record and pLannotate feature annotations shown in this document.]
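Description:
rag2:CDK4_CE_pISceI is a zebrafish transgenesis plasmid designed to express human CDK4 under the control of the Rag2 promoter, which the record describes as directing expression to the mesenchymal lineage. The 909 bp CDK4 open reading frame, encoding the cyclin D-dependent serine/threonine kinase that phosphorylates RB family proteins to drive G1/S progression, was inserted by restriction cloning between BamHI and ClaI sites and is followed by SV40 polyadenylation signals. The promoter itself is not annotated in the feature table, but several kilobases of unannotated sequence lie upstream of the CDK4 coding region, which is where the Rag2 regulatory region would be expected. The "pISceI" in the name suggests a backbone built for I-SceI meganuclease-mediated transgenesis, a common method for genomic integration after zebrafish embryo injection, although no I-SceI sites are annotated and the record does not state this explicitly.

The sequenced plasmid (about 14.7 kb) also carries an EGFP coding sequence on the opposite strand, downstream of the CDK4 cassette. About 1 kb of unannotated sequence lies upstream of it, and the promoter driving it is not identified in the record. It may serve as a fluorescent marker for identifying transgenic animals, possibly related to the "CE" in the name, but this is not stated. The remainder is a pBluescript-type backbone with a ColE1/pUC origin, f1 origin, lacZα and lac regulatory fragments, T3 and T7 promoters, and an ampicillin resistance gene for selection in E. coli. The catalogue lists it as low copy. The associated work concerns oncogenic transformation, consistent with use in zebrafish tumour modelling.
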