Addgene plasmid #223026: rag2:CDK4_CE_pISceI
Purpose: Express CDK4 gene in mesenchymal lineage of Zebrafish.
Depositing lab: Alejandro Gutierrez. Depositing organization: Boston Children's Hospital. Publication: A methyltransferase-independent role for METTL1 in tRNA aminoacylation and oncogenic transformation. Ali RH, Orellana EA, Lee SH, Chae YC, Chen Y, Clauwaert J, Kennedy AL, Gutierrez AE, Papke DJ, Valenzuela M, Silverman B, Falzetta A, Ficarro SB, Marto JA, Fletcher CDM, Perez-Atayde A, Alcindor T, Shimamura A, Prensner JR, Gregory RI, Gutierrez A. Mol Cell. 2025 Mar 6;85(5):948-961.e11. doi: 10.1016/j.molcel.2025.01.003. Epub 2025 Jan 31. PubMed 39892392.
Backbone
  Vector backbone: Rag2 plasmid
  Backbone size w/o insert (bp): 12500
  Vector type: Express the insert(gene) in mesenchymal lineage of Zebrafish.
Growth in bacteria
  Bacterial resistance: Ampicillin, 100 μg/mL
  Growth temperature: 37°C
  Growth strain: NEB Stable
  Copy number: Low Copy
Gene/Insert
  Gene/Insert name: CDK4
  Species: H. sapiens (human)
  Insert size (bp): 909
  Entrez Gene: CDK4 (a.k.a. CMM3, PSK-J3)
  Promoter: Rag2
  Cloning method: Restriction Enzyme; 5′ cloning site BamHi (unknown if destroyed); 3′ cloning site Clai (unknown if destroyed)
  Sequencing primers: 5′ CTGTGGTAAAGCCATGGTTG
Terms and licenses: Academic/Nonprofit Terms; Industry Terms: Not Available to Industry
How to cite: rag2:CDK4_CE_pISceI was a gift from Alejandro Gutierrez (Addgene plasmid # 223026 ; http://n2t.net/addgene:223026 ; RRID:Addgene_223026)
